>Addgene plasmid #120729 | pcDNA-DDX11-Flag-KAK | addgene full sequence | sequence record 235219 | Addgene NGS Result
TCGACGGATCGGGAGATCTCCCGATCCCCTATGGTGCACTCTCAGTACAATCTGCTCTGATGCCGCATAG
TTAAGCCAGTATCTGCTCCCTGCTTGTGTGTTGGAGGTCGCTGAGTAGTGCGCGAGCAAAATTTAAGCTA
CAACAAGGCAAGGCTTGACCGACAATTGCATGAAGAATCTGCTTAGGGTTAGGCGTTTTGCGCTGCTTCG
CGATGTACGGGCCAGATATACGCGTTGACATTGATTATTGACTAGTTATTAATAGTAATCAATTACGGGG
TCATTAGTTCATAGCCCATATATGGAGTTCCGCGTTACATAACTTACGGTAAATGGCCCGCCTGGCTGAC
CGCCCAACGACCCCCGCCCATTGACGTCAATAATGACGTATGTTCCCATAGTAACGCCAATAGGGACTTT
CCATTGACGTCAATGGGTGGAGTATTTACGGTAAACTGCCCACTTGGCAGTACATCAAGTGTATCATATG
CCAAGTACGCCCCCTATTGACGTCAATGACGGTAAATGGCCCGCCTGGCATTATGCCCAGTACATGACCT
TATGGGACTTTCCTACTTGGCAGTACATCTACGTATTAGTCATCGCTATTACCATGGTGATGCGGTTTTG
GCAGTACATCAATGGGCGTGGATAGCGGTTTGACTCACGGGGATTTCCAAGTCTCCACCCCATTGACGTC
AATGGGAGTTTGTTTTGGCACCAAAATCAACGGGACTTTCCAAAATGTCGTAACAACTCCGCCCCATTGA
CGCAAATGGGCGGTAGGCGTGTACGGTGGGAGGTCTATATAAGCAGAGCTCTCTGGCTAACTAGAGAACC
CACTGCTTACTGGCTTATCGAAATTAATACGACTCACTATAGGGAGACCCAAGCTTATGCATCATCACCC
ATCACCACATGGCTAATGAAACACAGAAGGTTGGTGCCATCCATTTTCCTTTTCCCTTCACACCCTATTC
CATCCAGGAAGACTTCATGGCAGAGCTGTACCGGGTTTTGGAGGCTGGCAAGATTGGGATATTTGAGAGT
CCAACTGGCACTGGGAAGTCCTTAAGTCTTATTTGTGGGGCCCTCTCTTGGCTCCGTGACTTTGAACAGA
AGAAGCGTGAAGAAGAGGCACGACTCCTTGAAACTGGAACTGGCCCCTTACATGATGAGAAAGATGAATC
CCTGTGTCTGTCTTCTTCCTGCGAAGGGGCTGCAGGCACCCCGAGGCCTGCTGGAGAACCGGCCTGGGTT
ACTCAGTTTGTGCAGAAGAAAGAAGAGAGGGACCTGGTGGACCGACTAAAGGCGGAGCAGGCCAGGAGGA
AGCAGCGAGAAGAACGCCTGCAGCAGCTGCAGCACAGGGTGCAGCTCAAGTATGCAGCCAAGCGCCTGAG
GCAGGAAGAAGAAGAAAGAGAGAATCTCCTCCGCCTCAGCAGGGAGATGCTAGAGACAGGCCCGGAGGCT
GAGCGGCTGGAGCAGCTGGAGTCTGGGGAGGAGGAGCTGGTCCTCGCCAAAGCCAAGAGTGATGAGGAGA
AAAAGGTGGCGAGCAGAGTGGATGAGGATGAGGATGACCTGGAGGAAGAACACATAACTAAGATTTATTA
CTGTAGTCGGACACACTCCCAGCTGGCCCAGTTTGTGCATGAGGTGAAGAAGAGCCCCTTTGGCAAGGAT
GTTCGGCTGGTCTCCCTTGGCTCCCGGCAGAACCTTTGTGTAAATGAAGACGTGAAAAGCCTAGGTTCTG
TGCAGCTTATCAACGACCGCTGTGTGGACATGCAGAGAAGCAGGCACGAGAAGAAGAAAGGAGCTGAGGA
GGAGAAGCCAAAGAGGAGGAGGCAGGAGAAGCAGGCAGCCTGCCCCTTCTACAACCACGAGCAGATGGGC
CTTCTCCGGGATGAGGCCCTGGCAGAGGTGAAGGACATGGAGCAGCTGCTGGCCCTTGGGAAGGAGGCCC
GGGCCTGTCCCTATTACGGGAGCCGCCTTGCCATCCCTGCAGCCCAGCTGGTGGTGCTGCCCTATCAGAT
GCTGCTGCATGCGGCCACTCGGCAGGCCGCGGGCATCCGGCTGCAGGACCAGGTGGTGATCATCGACGAG
GCGCACAACCTGATCGACACCATCACGGGCATGCACAGCGTGGAGGTCAGCGGCTCCCAGCTCTGCCAGG
CCCATTCCCAGCTGCTGCAGTACGTGGAGCGATACGGGAAGCGTTTGAAGGCCAAGAACCTGATGTACCT
GAAGCAGATCCTGTATTTGCTGGAGAAATTCGTGGCTGTGCTAGGGGGGAACATTAAGCAAAATCCCAAT
ACACAGAGTCTGTCACAGACAGGGACGGAGCTGAAGACCATCAACGACTTTCTCTTCCAGAGCCAGATCG
ACAACATCAACCTGTTCAAGGTGCAGCGATACTGTGAGAAGAGCATGATCAGCAGAAAGCTCTTTGGATT
CACTGAACGGTACGGAGCAGTGTTCTCATCCCGGGAGCAGCCCAAACTGGCTGGGTTTCAGCAATTCCTG
CAGAGCCTGCAGCCCAGGACGACTGAAGCTCTTGCAGCCCCTGCAGACGAGAGTCAGGCCAGCACCCTGC
GACCAGCTTCTCCACTGATGCACATTGAAGGCTTCCTGGCAGCTCTCACTACGGCCAACCAGGACGGCAG
GGTCATCCTGAGCCGCCAAGGCAGCCTCAGTCAGAGCACCCTGAAGTTTTTGCTCCTGAATCCAGCTGTG
CACTTTGCCCAAGTGGTGAAGGAATGCCGGGCAGTGGTCATTGCGGGGGGTACCATGCAGCCGGTGTCAG
ACTTCCGGCAGCAGCTGCTGGCCTGTGCCGGGGTGGAAGCTGAGCGCGTGGTGGAGTTTTCCTGTGGTCA
CGTGATCCCTCCAGACAACATCCTGCCCCTTGTCATCTGCAGCGGGATCTCCAACCAGCCGCTGGAATTC
ACGTTCCAGAAGAGAGAGCTGCCTCAGATGATGGACGAGGTGGGTCGCATTCTCTGTAACCTGTGTGGTG
TGGTTCCTGGAGGGGTGGTCTGTTTCTTCCCCTCCTACGAGTACCTGCGCCAGGTCCATGCCCACTGGGA
GAAGGGTGGCCTGCTGGGCCGTCTGGCTGCCAGGAAGAAGATATTCCAGGAACCTAAGAGCGCACACCAG
GTGGAGCAGGTGCTGCTGGCATATTCCAGGTGCATCCAGGCCTGTGGCCAGGAGAGAGGCCAGGTGACAG
GGGCCCTGCTCCTCTCTGTGGTTGGAGGAAAGATGAGTGAAGGGATCAACTTCTCTGACAACCTAGGCCG
GTGTGTGGTGATGGTGGGCATGCCCTTCCCCAACATCAGGTCTGCAGAGCTGCAGGAGAAGATGGCCTAC
TTGGATCAAACCCTCCCCAGAGCCCCCGGCCAGGCACCCCCAGGGAAGGCTCTGGTGGAGAACCTGTGCA
TGAAGGCCGTCAACCAGTCCATAGGCAGGGCCATCAGGCACCAGAAGGATTTTGCCAGCGTAGTGCTCCT
GGACCAGCGATATGCCCGGCCCCCTGTCCTGGCCAAGCTGCCGGCCTGGATCCGAGCCCGTGTGGAGGTC
AAAGCTACCTTTGGCCCCGCCATTGCTGCTGTGCAGAAGTTTCACCGGGAGAAGTCGGCCTCTTCCGACT
ACAAAGACCATGACGGTGATTATAAAGATCATGACATCGATTACAAGGATGACGATGACAAGTGACTCGA
GCATGCATCTAGAGGGCCCTATTCTATAGTGTCACCTAAATGCTAGAGCTCGCTGATCAGCCTCGACTGT
GCCTTCTAGTTGCCAGCCATCTGTTGTTTGCCCCTCCCCCGTGCCTTCCTTGACCCTGGAAGGTGCCACT
CCCACTGTCCTTTCCTAATAAAATGAGGAAATTGCATCGCATTGTCTGAGTAGGTGTCATTCTATTCTGG
GGGGTGGGGTGGGGCAGGACAGCAAGGGGGAGGATTGGGAAGACAATAGCAGGCATGCTGGGGATGCGGT
GGGCTCTATGGCTTCTGAGGCGGAAAGAACCAGCTGGGGCTCTAGGGGGTATCCCC
[124 nt withheld, positions 4047-4170]
C
[91 nt withheld, positions 4172-4262]
A
[49 nt withheld, positions 4264-4312]
CCTTTGACGTTGGAGTCCACGTTCTTT
[37 nt withheld, positions 4340-4376]
ACCCTATCTCGGTCTATTCTTTTGATTTATAAGGGATTTTGCCGATTTCGGCCTATTGGTTAAAAAATGA
GCTGATTTAACAAAAATTTAACGCGAATTAATTCTGTGGAATGTGTGTCAGTTAGGGTGTGGAAAGTCCC
CAGGCTCCCCAGCAGGCAGAAGTATGCAAAGCATGCATCTCAATTAGTCAGCAACCAGGTGTGGAAAGTC
CCCAGGCTCCCCAGCAGGCAGAAGTATGCAAAGCATGCATCTCAATTAGTCAGCAACCATAGTCCCGCCC
CTAACTCCGCCCATCCCGCCCCTAACTCCGCCCAGTTCCGCCCATTCTCCGCCCCATGGCTGACTAATTT
TTTTTATTTATGCAGAGGCCGAGGCCGCCTCTGCCTCTGAGCTATTCCAGAAGTAGTGAGGAGGCTTTTT
TGGAGGCCTAGGCTTTTGCAAAAAGCTCCCGGGAGCTTGTATATCCATTTTCGGATCTGATCAAGAGACA
GGATGAGGATCGTTTCGCATGATTGAACAAGATGGATTGCACGCAGGTTCTCCGGCCGCTTGGGTGGAGA
GGCTATTCGGCTATGACTGGGCACAACAGACAATCGGCTGCTCTGATGCCGCCGTGTTCCGGCTGTCAGC
GCAGGGGCGCCCGGTTCTTTTTGTCAAGACCGACCTGTCCGGTGCCCTGAATGAACTGCAGGACGAGGCA
GCGCGGCTATCGTGGCTGGCCACGACGGGCGTTCCTTGCGCAGCTGTGCTCGACGTTGTCACTGAAGCGG
GAAGGGACTGGCTGCTATTGGGCGAAGTGCCGGGGCAGGATCTCCTGTCATCTCACCTTGCTCCTGCCGA
GAAAGTATCCATCATGGCTGATGCAATGCGGCGGCTGCATACGCTTGATCCGGCTACCTGCCCATTCGAC
CACCAAGCGAAACATCGCATCGAGCGAGCACGTACTCGGATGGAAGCCGGTCTTGTCGATCAGGATGATC
TGGACGAAGAGCATCAGGGGCTCGCGCCAGCCGAACTGTTCGCCAGGCTCAAGGCGCGCATGCCCGACGG
CGAGGATCTCGTCGTGACCCATGGCGATGCCTGCTTGCCGAATATCATGGTGGAAAATGGCCGCTTTTCT
GGATTCATCGACTGTGGCCGGCTGGGTGTGGCGGACCGCTATCAGGACATAGCGTTGGCTACCCGTGATA
TTGCTGAAGAGCTTGGCGGCGAATGGGCTGACCGCTTCCTCGTGCTTTACGGTATCGCCGCTCCCGATTC
GCAGCGCATCGCCTTCTATCGCCTTCTTGACGAGTTCTTCTGAGCGGGACTCTGGGGTTCGAAATGACCG
ACCAAGCGACGCCCAACCTGCCATCACGAGATTTCGATTCCACCGCCGCCTTCTATGAAAGGTTGGGCTT
CGGAATCGTTTTCCGGGACGCCGGCTGGATGATCCTCCAGCGCGGGGATCTCATGCTGGAGTTCTTCGCC
CACCCCAACTTGTTTATTGCAGCTTATAATGGTTACAAATAAAGCAATAGCATCACAAATTTCACAAATA
AAGCATTTTTTTCACTGCATTCTAGTTGTGGTTTGTCCAAACTCATCAATGTATCTTATCATGTCTGTAT
ACCGTCGACCTCTAGCTAGAGCTTGGCGTAATCATGGTCATAGCTGTTTCCTGTGTGAAATTGTTATCCG
CTCACAATTCCACACAACATACGAGCCGGAAGCATAAAGTGTAAAGCCTGGGGTGCCTAATGAGTGAGCT
AACTCACATTAATTGCGTTGCGCTCACTGCCCGCTTTCCAGTCGGGAAACCTGTCGTGCCAGCTGCATTA
ATGAATCGGCCAACGCGCGGGGAGAGGCGGTTTGCGTATTGGGCGCTCTTCCGCTTCCTCGCTCACTGAC
TCGCTGCGCTCGGTCGTTCGGCTGCGGCGAGCGGTATCAGCTCACTCAAAGGCGGTAATACGGTTATCCA
CAGAATCAGGGGATAACGCAGGAAAGAACATGTGAGCAAAAGGCCAGCAAAAGGCCAGGAACCGTAAAAA
GGCCGCGTTGCTGGCGTTTTTCCATAGGCTCCGCCCCCCTGACGAGCATCACAAAAATCGACGCTCAAGT
CAGAGGTGGCGAAACCCGACAGGACTATAAAGATACCAGGCGTTTCCCCCTGGAAGCTCCCTCGTGCGCT
CTCCTGTTCCGACCCTGCCGCTTACCGGATACCTGTCCGCCTTTCTCCCTTCGGGAAGCGTGGCGCTTTC
TCATAGCTCACGCTGTAGGTATCTCAGTTCGGTGTAGGTCGTTCGCTCCAAGCTGGGCTGTGTGCACGAA
CCCCCCGTTCAGCCCGACCGCTGCGCCTTATCCGGTAACTATCGTCTTGAGTCCAACCCGGTAAGACACG
ACTTATCGCCACTGGCAGCAGCCACTGGTAACAGGATTAGCAGAGCGAGGTATGTAGGCGGTGCTACAGA
GTTCTTGAAGTGGTGGCCTAACTACGGCTACACTAGAAGAACAGTATTTGGTATCTGCGCTCTGCTGAAG
CCAGTTACCTTCGGAAAAAGAGTTGGTAGCTCTTGATCCGGCAAACAAACCACCGCTGGTAGCGGTGGTT
TTTTTGTTTGCAAGCAGCAGATTACGCGCAGAAAAAAAGGATCTCAAGAAGATCCTTTGATCTTTTCTAC
GGGGTCTGACGCTCAGTGGAACGAAAACTCACGTTAAGGGATTTTGGTCATGAGATTATCAAAAAGGATC
TTCACCTAGATCCTTTTAAATTAAAAATGAAGTTTTAAATCAATCTAAAGTATATATGAGTAAACTTGGT
CTGACAGTTACCAATGCTTAATCAGTGAGGCACCTATCTCAGCGATCTGTCTATTTCGTTCATCCATAGT
TGCCTGACTCCCCGTCGTGTAGATAACTACGATACGGGAGGGCTTACCATCTGGCCCCAGTGCTGCAATG
ATACCGCGAGACCCACGCTCACCGGCTCCAGATTTATCAGCAATAAACCAGCCAGCCGGAAGGGCCGAGC
GCAGAAGTGGTCCTGCAACTTTATCCGCCTCCATCCAGTCTATTAATTGTTGCCGGGAAGCTAGAGTAAG
TAGTTCGCCAGTTAATAGTTTGCGCAACGTTGTTGCCATTGCTACAGGCATCGTGGTGTCACGCTCGTCG
TTTGGTATGGCTTCATTCAGCTCCGGTTCCCAACGATCAAGGCGAGTTACATGATCCCCCATGTTGTGCA
AAAAAGCGGTTAGCTCCTTCGGTCCTCCGATCGTTGTCAGAAGTAAGTTGGCCGCAGTGTTATCACTCAT
GGTTATGGCAGCACTGCATAATTCTCTTACTGTCATGCCATCCGTAAGATGCTTTTCTGTGACTGGTGAG
TACTCAACCAAGTCATTCTGAGAATAGTGTATGCGGCGACCGAGTTGCTCTTGCCCGGCGTCAATACGGG
ATAATACCGCGCCACATAGCAGAACTTTAAAAGTGCTCATCATTGGAAAACGTTCTTCGGGGCGAAAACT
CTCAAGGATCTTACCGCTGTTGAGATCCAGTTCGATGTAACCCACTCGTGCACCCAACTGATCTTCAGCA
TCTTTTACTTTCACCAGCGTTTCTGGGTGAGCAAAAACAGGAAGGCAAAATGCCGCAAAAAAGGGAATAA
GGGCGACACGGAAATGTTGAATACTCATACTCTTCCTTTTTCAATATTATTGAAGCATTTATCAGGGTTA
TTGTCTCATGAGCGGATACATATTTGAATGTATTTAGAAAAATAAACAAATAGGGGTTCCGCGCACATTT
CCCCGAAAAGTGCCACCTGACG
Features (pLannotate 1.2.2; 22 found; start..end, strand, type, name):
     30..82      -  misc_feature   bom (fragment): basis of mobility region from pBR322
    237..616     +  enhancer       CMV enhancer: human cytomegalovirus immediate early enhancer
    617..820     +  promoter       CMV promoter: human cytomegalovirus (CMV) immediate early promoter
    816..849     +  LTR            5' LTR (truncated) (fragment): truncated 5' long terminal repeat (LTR) from HIV-1
    865..883     +  promoter       T7 promoter: promoter for bacteriophage T7 RNA polymerase
    919..3636    +  CDS            DDX11L8: D11L8_HUMAN - Experimental evidence at protein level: Swiss-Prot protein existence level 1. Putative DNA helicase. From Homo sapiens (Human).
   3637..3702    +  CDS            3xFLAG: three tandem FLAG® epitope tags, followed by an enterokinase cleavage site
   3733..3751    -  promoter       SP6 promoter: promoter for bacteriophage SP6 RNA polymerase
   3777..4001    +  polyA_signal   bGH poly(A) signal: bovine growth hormone polyadenylation signal
   4005..4026    +  promoter       SV40 promoter (fragment): SV40 enhancer and early promoter
   4047..4475    +  rep_origin     f1 ori (sequence partly withheld): f1 bacteriophage origin of replication; arrow indicates direction of (+) strand synthesis
   4489..4818    +  promoter       SV40 promoter: SV40 enhancer and early promoter
   4885..5676    +  CDS            neo: KKA2_KLEPN - Also known as kan, nptII. Experimental evidence at protein level: Swiss-Prot protein existence level 1. Resistance to kanamycin, neomycin, paromomycin, ribostamycin, butirosin and gentamicin B. From Klebsiella pneumoniae.
   5700..5858    +  CDS            ble (fragment): BLE_KLEPN - Experimental evidence at protein level: Swiss-Prot protein existence level 1. Binding protein with a strong affinity to the bleomycin family of antibiotics. Binds to CL990; an antimitotic-antibiotic compound. From Klebsiella pneumoniae.
   5853..5974    +  polyA_signal   SV40 poly(A) signal: SV40 polyadenylation signal
   6047..6063    -  protein_bind   lac operator: The lac repressor binds to the lac operator to inhibit transcription in E. coli. This inhibition can be relieved by adding lactose or isopropyl-β-D-thiogalactopyranoside (IPTG). lac repressor encoded by lacI
   6071..6101    -  promoter       lac promoter: promoter for the E. coli lac operon
   6116..6137    -  protein_bind   CAP binding site: CAP binding activates transcription in the presence of cAMP. E. coli catabolite activator protein
   6150..6242    -  CDS            lacI (fragment): lac repressor; lacI; The lac repressor binds to the lac operator to inhibit transcription in E. coli. This inhibition can be relieved by adding lactose or isopropyl-β-D-thiogalactopyranoside (IPTG).
   6425..7013    -  rep_origin     ori: high-copy-number ColE1/pMB1/pBR322/pUC origin of replication
   7184..8044    -  CDS            AmpR: β-lactamase; bla; confers resistance to ampicillin, carbenicillin, and related antibiotics
   8045..8149    -  promoter       AmpR promoter: bla
