[The description below was written by a language model from this plasmid's Addgene catalogue record and pLannotate feature annotations shown in this document.]
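Description:
pcDNA-DDX11-Flag-KAK is a mammalian expression plasmid built on the Invitrogen pcDNA 3 backbone, carrying a mutant form of the human DNA helicase DDX11 (also known as ChlR1, the gene associated with Warsaw breakage syndrome). It is propagated in E. coli as a high-copy plasmid through a ColE1/pUC-type origin and selected with ampicillin via the β-lactamase gene. An f1 origin is also present. For mammalian cells, an SV40 early promoter drives a neomycin phosphotransferase cassette terminated by an SV40 poly(A) signal, allowing G418 selection of stable transfectants.

The insert was cloned between HindIII and XhoI sites downstream of the CMV immediate-early enhancer and promoter and upstream of the bovine growth hormone polyadenylation signal. The open reading frame is fused at its C terminus to a 3xFLAG epitope for detection and immunoprecipitation. Flanking T7 and SP6 promoters come from the backbone and can serve for in vitro transcription or sequencing. The "KAK" designation refers to substitution of residues E201, Y202 and E203 with lysine, alanine and lysine, introduced by a PCR-based method. The automated annotation labels the coding sequence as the closely related paralogue DDX11L8, and reports short LTR, ble and lacI fragments; these are most likely similarity-based matches rather than intended parts. The sequenced record is 8,178 nt, slightly shorter than the catalogued total of 8,230 bp.

The stated purpose is expression of Flag-tagged DDX11 KAK in mammalian cells. The associated publication concerns the interaction of DDX11 with the fork-protection factor Timeless and its role in sister chromatid cohesion, but the record does not state explicitly what the mutation does to the protein.
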