Addgene plasmid #120729: pcDNA-DDX11-Flag-KAK
Purpose: Expression of a Flag-tagged version of DDX11 KAK mutant in mammalian cells
Depositing lab: Francesca Pisani. Depositing organization: CNR, Istituto di Biochimica delle Proteine. Publication: Interaction of the Warsaw breakage syndrome DNA helicase DDX11 with the replication fork-protection factor Timeless promotes sister chromatid cohesion. Cortone G, Zheng G, Pensieri P, Chiappetta V, Tate R, Malacaria E, Pichierri P, Yu H, Pisani FM. PLoS Genet. 2018 Oct 10;14(10):e1007622. doi: 10.1371/journal.pgen.1007622. eCollection 2018 Oct. PGENETICS-D-18-00612 PubMed 30303954.
Backbone
  Vector backbone: pcDNA 3
  Backbone manufacturer: Invitrogen
  Backbone size w/o insert (bp): 5446
  Total vector size (bp): 8230
  Vector type: Mammalian Expression
  Selectable markers: Neomycin (select with G418)
Growth in bacteria
  Bacterial resistance: Ampicillin, 100 μg/mL
  Growth temperature: 37°C
  Growth strain: DH5alpha
  Copy number: High Copy
Gene/Insert
  Gene/Insert name: DDX11 KAK mutant (alt name: Chlr1 KAK)
  Species: H. sapiens (human)
  Insert size (bp): 2784
  Mutation: Substitution of E201, Y202 and E203 with K, A and K
  Entrez Gene: DDX11 (a.k.a. CHL1, CHLR1, KRG2, WABS)
  Promoter: CMV
  Tag / fusion protein: 3x FLAG (C terminal on insert)
  Cloning method: Restriction Enzyme; 5′ cloning site HindIII (not destroyed); 3′ cloning site XhoI (not destroyed)
  Sequencing primers: 5′ CMV-F
Terms and licenses: Academic/Nonprofit Terms; Industry Terms: Not Available to Industry
Depositor comments: Mutations were created by a PCR based method.
How to cite: pcDNA-DDX11-Flag-KAK was a gift from Francesca Pisani (Addgene plasmid # 120729 ; http://n2t.net/addgene:120729 ; RRID:Addgene_120729)
