>Addgene plasmid #120729 | pcDNA-DDX11-Flag-KAK | depositor partial sequence | sequence record 229334 | Sequence of the insert including the C-terminal 3xFLAG
ATGGCTAATGAAACACAGAAGGTTGGTGCCATCCATTTTCCTTTTCCCTTCACACCCTATTCCATCCAGG
AAGACTTCATGGCAGAGCTGTACCGGGTTTTGGAGGCTGGCAAGATTGGGATATTTGAGAGTCCAACTGG
CACTGGGAAGTCCTTAAGTCTTATTTGTGGGGCCCTCTCTTGGCTCCGTGACTTTGAACAGAAGAAGCGT
GAAGAAGAGGCACGACTCCTTGAAACTGGAACTGGCCCCTTACATGATGAGAAAGATGAATCCCTGTGTC
TGTCTTCTTCCTGCGAAGGGGCTGCAGGCACCCCGAGGCCTGCTGGAGAACCGGCCTGGGTTACTCAGTT
TGTGCAGAAGAAAGAAGAGAGGGACCTGGTGGACCGACTAAAGGCGGAGCAGGCCAGGAGGAAGCAGCGA
GAAGAACGCCTGCAGCAGCTGCAGCACAGGGTGCAGCTCAAGTATGCAGCCAAGCGCCTGAGGCAGGAAG
AAGAAGAAAGAGAGAATCTCCTCCGCCTCAGCAGGGAGATGCTAGAGACAGGCCCGGAGGCTGAGCGGCT
GGAGCAGCTGGAGTCTGGGGAGGAGGAGCTGGTCCTCGCCAAAGCCAAGAGTGATGAGGAGAAAAAGGTG
GCGAGCAGAGTGGATGAGGATGAGGATGACCTGGAGGAAGAACACATAACTAAGATTTATTACTGTAGTC
GGACACACTCCCAGCTGGCCCAGTTTGTGCATGAGGTGAAGAAGAGCCCCTTTGGCAAGGATGTTCGGCT
GGTCTCCCTTGGCTCCCGGCAGAACCTTTGTGTAAATGAAGACGTGAAAAGCCTAGGTTCTGTGCAGCTT
ATCAACGACCGCTGTGTGGACATGCAGAGAAGCAGGCACGAGAAGAAGAAAGGAGCTGAGGAGGAGAAGC
CAAAGAGGAGGAGGCAGGAGAAGCAGGCAGCCTGCCCCTTCTACAACCACGAGCAGATGGGCCTTCTCCG
GGATGAGGCCCTGGCAGAGGTGAAGGACATGGAGCAGCTGCTGGCCCTTGGGAAGGAGGCCCGGGCCTGT
CCCTATTACGGGAGCCGCCTTGCCATCCCTGCAGCCCAGCTGGTGGTGCTGCCCTATCAGATGCTGCTGC
ATGCGGCCACTCGGCAGGCCGCGGGCATCCGGCTGCAGGACCAGGTGGTGATCATCGACGAGGCGCACAA
CCTGATCGACACCATCACGGGCATGCACAGCGTGGAGGTCAGCGGCTCCCAGCTCTGCCAGGCCCATTCC
CAGCTGCTGCAGTACGTGGAGCGATACGGGAAGCGTTTGAAGGCCAAGAACCTGATGTACCTGAAGCAGA
TCCTGTATTTGCTGGAGAAATTCGTGGCTGTGCTAGGGGGGAACATTAAGCAAAATCCCAATACACAGAG
TCTGTCACAGACAGGGACGGAGCTGAAGACCATCAACGACTTTCTCTTCCAGAGCCAGATCGACAACATC
AACCTGTTCAAGGTGCAGCGATACTGTGAGAAGAGCATGATCAGCAGAAAGCTCTTTGGATTCACTGAAC
GGTACGGAGCAGTGTTCTCATCCCGGGAGCAGCCCAAACTGGCTGGGTTTCAGCAATTCCTGCAGAGCCT
GCAGCCCAGGACGACTGAAGCACTTGCAGCCCCTGCAGACGAGAGTCAGGCCAGCACCCTGCGACCAGCT
TCTCCACTGATGCACATTGAAGGCTTCCTGGCAGCTCTCACTACGGCCAACCAGGACGGCAGGGTCATCC
TGAGCCGCCAAGGCAGCCTCAGTCAGAGCACCCTGAAGTTTTTGCTCCTGAATCCAGCTGTGCACTTTGC
CCAAGTGGTGAAGGAATGCCGGGCAGTGGTCATTGCGGGGGGTACCATGCAGCCGGTGTCTGACTTCCGG
CAGCAGCTGCTGGCCTGTGCCGGGGTGGAAGCTGAGCGCGTGGTGGAGTTTTCCTGTGGTCACGTGATCC
CTCCAGACAACATCCTGCCCCTTGTCATCTGCAGCGGGATCTCCAACCAGCCGCTGGAATTCACGTTCCA
GAAAAGAGAGCTGCCTCAGATGATGGACGAGGTGGGTCGCATTCTCTGTAACCTGTGCGGTGTGGTTCCT
GGAGGGGTGGTCTGTTTCTTCCCCTCCTACGAGTACCTGCGCCAGGTCCATGCCCACTGGGAGAAGGGTG
GCCTGCTGGGCCGTCTGGCTGCCAGGAAGAAGATATTCCAGGAACCTAAGAGCGCACACCAGGTGGAGCA
GGTGCTGCTGGCATATTCCAGGTGCATCCAGGCCTGTGGCCAGGAGAGAGGCCAGGTGACAGGGGCCCTG
CTCCTCTCTGTGGTTGGAGGAAAGATGAGTGAAGGGATCAACTTCTCTGACAACCTAGGCCGGTGTGTGG
TGATGGTGGGCATGCCCTTCCCCAACATCAGGTCTGCAGAGCTGCAGGAGAAGATGGCCTACTTGGATCA
AACCCTCCCCAGAGCCCCCGGCCAGGCACCCCCAGGGAAGGCTCTGGTGGAGAACCTGTGCATGAAGGCC
GTCAACCAGTCCATAGGCAGGGCCATCAGGCACCAGAAGGATTTTGCCAGCGTAGTGCTCCTGGACCAGC
GATATGCCCGGCCCCCTGTCCTGGCCAAGCTGCCGGCCTGGATCCGAGCCCGTGTGGAGGTCAAAGCTAC
CTTTGGCCCCGCCATTGCTGCTGTGCAGAAGTTTCACCGGGAGAAGTCGGCCTCTTCCGACTACAAAGAC
CATGACGGTGATTATAAAGATCATGACATCGATTACAAGGATGACGATGACAAGTGA
